>Addgene plasmid #175232 | polyPRM5 | addgene full sequence | sequence record 345292 | Addgene NGS Result
GATAATGTTTTTTGCGCCGACATCATAACGGTTCTGGCAAATATTCTGAAATGAGCTGTTGACAATTAAT
CATCGGCTCGTATAATGTGTGGAATTGTGAGCGGATAACAATTTCACACAGGAAACAGCCAGTCCGTTTA
GGTGTTTTCACGAGCACTTCACCAACAAGGACCATAGATTATGAAAACTGAAGAAGGTAAACTGGTAATC
TGGATTAACGGCGATAAAGGCTATAACGGTCTCGCTGAAGTCGGTAAGAAATTCGAGAAAGATACCGGAA
TTAAAGTCACCGTTGAGCATCCGGATAAACTGGAAGAGAAATTCCCACAGGTTGCGGCAACTGGCGATGG
CCCTGACATTATCTTCTGGGCACACGACCGCTTTGGTGGCTACGCTCAATCTGGCCTGTTGGCTGAAATC
ACCCCGGACAAAGCGTTCCAGGACAAGCTGTATCCGTTTACCTGGGATGCCGTACGTTACAACGGCAAGC
TGATTGCTTACCCGATCGCTGTTGAAGCGTTATCGCTGATTTATAACAAAGATCTGCTGCCGAACCCGCC
AAAAACCTGGGAAGAGATCCCGGCGCTGGATAAAGAACTGAAAGCGAAAGGTAAGAGCGCGCTGATGTTC
AACCTGCAAGAACCGTACTTCACCTGGCCGCTGATTGCTGCTGACGGGGGTTATGCGTTCAAGTATGAAA
ACGGCAAGTACGACATTAAAGACGTGGGCGTGGATAACGCTGGCGCGAAAGCGGGTCTGACCTTCCTGGT
TGACCTGATTAAAAACAAACACATGAATGCAGACACCGATTACTCCATCGCAGAAGCTGCCTTTAATAAA
GGCGAAACAGCGATGACCATCAACGGCCCGTGGGCATGGTCCAACATCGACACCAGCAAAGTGAATTATG
GTGTAACGGTACTGCCGACCTTCAAGGGTCAACCATCCAAACCGTTCGTTGGCGTGCTGAGCGCAGGTAT
TAACGCCGCCAGTCCGAACAAAGAGCTGGCAAAAGAGTTCCTCGAAAACTATCTGCTGACTGATGAAGGT
CTGGAAGCGGTTAATAAAGACAAACCGCTGGGTGCCGTAGCGCTGAAGTCTTACGAGGAAGAGTTGGCGA
AAGATCCACGTATTGCCGCCACCATGGAAAACGCCCAGAAAGGTGAAATCATGCCGAACATCCCGCAGAT
GTCCGCTTTCTGGTATGCCGTGCGTACTGCGGTGATCAACGCCGCCAGCGGTCGTCAGACTGTCGATGAA
GCCCTGAAAGACGCGCAGACTAATTCGAGCTCGAACAACAACAACAATAACAATAACAACAACCTCGGGA
TCGAGGGAAGGATTTCAGAATTTGAAAACCTGTATTTTCAGGGCCATATGAAAGGAGGCAGCTGGGGGGG
TAGCAAGAAAAAGAAAACCGCACCAACCCCGCCTAAACGTAGCGGCGGCTCAGGTGGTTCTGGGGGTAGC
GGAGGAAGTAAGAAAAAGAAAACCGCACCAACCCCGCCTAAACGTAGCGGCGGCTCAGGTGGTTCTGGGG
GTAGCGGAGGAAGTAAGAAAAAGAAAACCGCACCAACCCCGCCTAAACGTAGCGGCGGCTCAGGTGGTTC
TGGGGGTAGCGGAGGAAGTAAGAAAAAGAAAACCGCACCAACCCCGCCTAAACGTAGCGGCGGCTCAGGT
GGTTCTGGGGGTAGCGGAGGAAGTAAGAAAAAGAAAACCGCACCAACCCCGCCTAAACGTAGCGGCGGCT
CAGGATCCGAAAACCTGTATTTTCAGGGCCATCATCATCATCATCACTGAAAGCTTGGCACTGGCCGTCG
TTTTACAACGTCGTGACTGGGAAAACCCTGGCGTTACCCAACTTAATCGCCTTGCAGCACATCCCCCTTT
CGCCAGCTGGCGTAATAGCGAAGAGGCCCGCACCGATCGCCCTTCCCAACAGTTGCGCAGCCTGAATGGC
GAATGGCAGCTTGGCTGTTTTGGCGGATGAGATAAGATTTTCAGCCTGATACAGATTAAATCAGAACGCA
GAAGCGGTCTGATAAAACAGAATTTGCCTGGCGGCAGTAGCGCGGTGGTCCCACCTGACCCCATGCCGAA
CTCAGAAGTGAAACGCCGTAGCGCCGATGGTAGTGTGGGGTCTCCCCATGCGAGAGTAGGGAACTGCCAG
GCATCAAATAAAACGAAAGGCTCAGTCGAAAGACTGGGCCTTTCGTTTTATCTGTTGTTTGTCGGTGAAC
GCTCTCCTGAGTAGGACAAATCCGCCGGGAGCGGATTTGAACGTTGCGAAGCAACGGCCCGGAGGGTGGC
GGGCAGGACGCCCGCCATAAACTGCCAGGCATCAAATTAAGCAGAAGGCCATCCTGACGGATGGCCTTTT
TGCGTTTCTACAAACTCTTTTGTTTATTTTTCTAAATACATTCAAATATGTATCCGCTCATGAGACAATA
ACCCTGATAAATGCTTCAATAATATTGAAAAAGGAAGAGTATGAGTATTCAACATTTCCGTGTCGCCCTT
ATTCCCTTTTTTGCGGCATTTTGCCTTCCTGTTTTTGCTCACCCAGAAACGCTGGTGAAAGTAAAAGATG
CTGAAGATCAGTTGGGTGCACGAGTGGGTTACATCGAACTGGATCTCAACAGCGGTAAGATCCTTGAGAG
TTTTCGCCCCGAAGAACGTTTCCCAATGATGAGCACTTTTAAAGTTCTGCTATGTGGCGCGGTATTATCC
CGTGTTGACGCCGGGCAAGAGCAACTCGGTCGCCGCATACACTATTCTCAGAATGACTTGGTTGAGTACT
CACCAGTCACAGAAAAGCATCTTACGGATGGCATGACAGTAAGAGAATTATGCAGTGCTGCCATAACCAT
GAGTGATAACACTGCGGCCAACTTACTTCTGACAACGATCGGAGGACCGAAGGAGCTAACCGCTTTTTTG
CACAACATGGGGGATCATGTAACTCGCCTTGATCGTTGGGAACCGGAGCTGAATGAAGCCATACCAAACG
ACGAGCGTGACACCACGATGCCTGTAGCAATGGCAACAACGTTGCGCAAACTATTAACTGGCGAACTACT
TACTCTAGCTTCCCGGCAACAATTAATAGACTGGATGGAGGCGGATAAAGTTGCAGGACCACTTCTGCGC
TCGGCCCTTCCGGCTGGCTGGTTTATTGCTGATAAATCTGGAGCCGGTGAGCGTGGGTCTCGCGGTATCA
TTGCAGCACTGGGGCCAGATGGTAAGCCCTCCCGTATCGTAGTTATCTACACGACGGGGAGTCAGGCAAC
TATGGATGAACGAAATAGACAGATCGCTGAGATAGGTGCCTCACTGATTAAGCATTGGTAACTGTCAGAC
CAAGTTTACTCATATATACTTTAGATTGATT
[38 nt withheld, positions 3392-3429]
A
[37 nt withheld, positions 3431-3467]
ATTTTGTTAAAATTCGCGTTAAATTTTTGTTAAATCAGCTCATTTTTTAACCAATAGGCCGAAATCGGCA
AAATCCCTTATAAATCAAAAGAATAGCCCGAGATAGGGT
[37 nt withheld, positions 3577-3613]
AAAGAACGTGGACTCCAACGTCAAAGG
[141 nt withheld, positions 3641-3781]
G
[125 nt withheld, positions 3783-3907]
AAAGGATCTAGGTGAAGATCCTTTTTGATAATCTCATGACCAAAATCCCTTAACGTGAGTTTTCGTTCCA
CTGAGCGTCAGACCCCGTAGAAAAGATCAAAGGATCTTCTTGAGATCCTTTTTTTCTGCGCGTAATCTGC
TGCTTGCAAACAAAAAAACCACCGCTACCAGCGGTGGTTTGTTTGCCGGATCAAGAGCTACCAACTCTTT
TTCCGAAGGTAACTGGCTTCAGCAGAGCGCAGATACCAAATACTGTCCTTCTAGTGTAGCCGTAGTTAGG
CCACCACTTCAAGAACTCTGTAGCACCGCCTACATACCTCGCTCTGCTAATCCTGTTACCAGTGGCTGCT
GCCAGTGGCGATAAGTCGTGTCTTACCGGGTTGGACTCAAGACGATAGTTACCGGATAAGGCGCAGCGGT
CGGGCTGAACGGGGGGTTCGTGCACACAGCCCAGCTTGGAGCGAACGACCTACACCGAACTGAGATACCT
ACAGCGTGAGCTATGAGAAAGCGCCACGCTTCCCGAAGGGAGAAAGGCGGACAGGTATCCGGTAAGCGGC
AGGGTCGGAACAGGAGAGCGCACGAGGGAGCTTCCAGGGGGAAACGCCTGGTATCTTTATAGTCCTGTCG
GGTTTCGCCACCTCTGACTTGAGCGTCGATTTTTGTGATGCTCGTCAGGGGGGCGGAGCCTATGGAAAAA
CGCCAGCAACGCGGCCTTTTTACGGTTCCTGGCCTTTTGCTGGCCTTTTGCTCACATGTTCTTTCCTGCG
TTATCCCCTGATTCTGTGGATAACCGTATTACCGCCTTTGAGTGAGCTGATACCGCTCGCCGCAGCCGAA
CGACCGAGCGCAGCGAGTCAGTGAGCGAGGAAGCGGAAGAGCGCCTGATGCGGTATTTTCTCCTTACGCA
TCTGTGCGGTATTTCACACCGCATGTGGTGCACTCTCAGTACACCGCATGTGGTGCACTCTCAGTACAAT
CTGCTCTGATGCCGCATAGTTAAGCCAGTATACACTCCGCTATCGCTACGTGACTGGGTCATGGCTGCGC
CCCGACACCCGCCAACACCCGCTGACGCGCCCTGACGGGCTTGTCTGCTCCCGGCATCCGCTTACAGACA
AGCTGTGACCGTCTCCGGGAGCTGCATGTGTCAGAGGTTTTCACCGTCATCACCGAAACGCGCGAGGCAG
CTGCGGTAAAGCTCATCAGCGTGGTCGTGCAGCGATTCACAGATGTCTGCCTGTTCATCCGCGTCCAGCT
CGTTGAGTTTCTCCAGAAGCGTTAATGTCTGGCTTCTGATAAAGCGGGCCATGTTAAGGGCGGTTTTTTC
CTGTTTGGTCACTGATGCCTCCGTGTAAGGGGGATTTCTGTTCATGGGGGTAATGATACCGATGAAACGA
GAGAGGATGCTCACGATACGGGTTACTGATGATGAACATGCCCGGTTACTGGAACGTTGTGAGGGTAAAC
AACTGGCGGTATGGATGCGGCGGGACCAGAGAAAAATCACTCAGGGTCAATGCCAGCGCTTCGTTAATAC
AGATGTAGGTGTTCCACAGGGTAGCCAGCAGCATCCTGCGATGCAGATCCGGAACATAATGGTGCAGGGC
GCTGACTTCCGCGTTTCCAGACTTTACGAAACACGGAAACCGAAGACCATTCATGTTGTTGCTCAGGTCG
CAGACGTTTTGCAGCAGCAGTCGCTTCACGTTCGCTCGCGTATCGGTGATTCATTCTGCTAACCAGTAAG
GCAACCCCGCCAGCCTAGCCGGGTCCTCAACGACAGGAGCACGATCATGCGCACCCGTGGCCAGGACCCA
ACGCTGCCCGAAATTCCGACACCATCGAATGGTGCAAAACCTTTCGCGGTATGGCATGATAGCGCCCGGA
AGAGAGTCAATTCAGGGTGGTGAATGTGAAACCAGTAACGTTATACGATGTCGCAGAGTATGCCGGTGTC
TCTTATCAGACCGTTTCCCGCGTGGTGAACCAGGCCAGCCACGTTTCTGCGAAAACGCGGGAAAAAGTGG
AAGCGGCGATGGCGGAGCTGAATTACATTCCCAACCGCGTGGCACAACAACTGGCGGGCAAACAGTCGTT
GCTGATTGGCGTTGCCACCTCCAGTCTGGCCCTGCACGCGCCGTCGCAAATTGTCGCGGCGATTAAATCT
CGCGCCGATCAACTGGGTGCCAGCGTGGTGGTGTCGATGGTAGAACGAAGCGGCGTCGAAGCCTGTAAAG
CGGCGGTGCACAATCTTCTCGCGCAACGCGTCAGTGGGCTGATCATTAACTATCCGCTGGATGACCAGGA
TGCCATTGCTGTGGAAGCTGCCTGCACTAATGTTCCGGCGTTATTTCTTGATGTCTCTGACCAGACACCC
ATCAACAGTATTATTTTCTCCCATGAAGACGGTACGCGACTGGGCGTGGAGCATCTGGTCGCATTGGGTC
ACCAGCAAATCGCGCTGTTAGCGGGCCCATTAAGTTCTGTCTCGGCGCGTCTGCGTCTGGCTGGCTGGCA
TAAATATCTCACTCGCAATCAAATTCAGCCGATAGCGGAACGGGAAGGCGACTGGAGTGCCATGTCCGGT
TTTCAACAAACCATGCAAATGCTGAATGAGGGCATCGTTCCCACTGCGATGCTGGTTGCCAACGATCAGA
TGGCGCTGGGCGCAATGCGCGCCATTACCGAGTCCGGGCTGCGCGTTGGTGCGGATATCTCGGTAGTGGG
ATACGACGATACCGAAGACAGCTCATGTTATATCCCGCCGTTAACCACCATCAAACAGGATTTTCGCCTG
CTGGGGCAAACCAGCGTGGACCGCTTGCTGCAACTCTCTCAGGGCCAGGCGGTGAAGGGCAATCAGCTGT
TGCCCGTCTCACTGGTGAAAAGAAAAACCACCCTGGCGCCCAATACGCAAACCGCCTCTCCCCGCGCGTT
GGCCGATTCATTAATGCAGCTGGCACGACAGGTTTCCCGACTGGAAAGCGGGCAGTGAGCGCAACGCAAT
TAATGTAAGTTAGCTCACTCATTAGGCACAATTCTCATGTTTGACAGCTTATCATCGACTGCACGGTGCA
CCAATGCTTCTGGCGTCAGGCAGCCATCGGAAGCTGTGGTATGGCTGTGCAGGTCGTAAATCACTGCATA
ATTCGTGTCGCTCAAGGCGCACTCCCGTTCTG
Features (pLannotate 1.2.2; 22 found; start..end, strand, type, name):
     59..87      +  promoter       tac promoter: strong E. coli promoter; hybrid between the trp and lac UV5 promoters
     95..111     +  protein_bind   lac operator: The lac repressor binds to the lac operator to inhibit transcription in E. coli. This inhibition can be relieved by adding lactose or isopropyl-β-D-thiogalactopyranoside (IPTG). lac repressor encoded by lacI
    181..1281    +  CDS            MBP: maltose binding protein from E. coli; malE (mutated); This version of the gene does not encode a signal sequence, so MBP will remain in the cytosol.
   1354..1374    +  CDS            TEV site: tobacco etch virus (TEV) protease recognition and cleavage site
   1759..1779    +  CDS            TEV site: tobacco etch virus (TEV) protease recognition and cleavage site
   1780..1796    +  CDS            capTEV™ (fragment): composite tag for in vivo biotinylation, TEV protease cleavage, and 6xHis tagging
   1809..1963    +  CDS            lacZα (fragment): LacZα fragment of β-galactosidase; lacZ fragment
   2056..2171    +  ncRNA          5S rRNA: Accession: RF00001 - 5S ribosomal RNA
   2175..2261    +  terminator     rrnB T1 terminator: Escherichia coli rrnB; transcription terminator T1 from the E. coli rrnB gene
   2353..2380    +  terminator     rrnB T2 terminator: transcription terminator T2 from the E. coli rrnB gene
   2399..2490    +  promoter       AmpR promoter: bla
   2491..3351    +  CDS            AmpR: β-lactamase; bla; confers resistance to ampicillin, carbenicillin, and related antibiotics
   3393..3906    -  rep_origin     M13 ori (sequence partly withheld): M13 bacteriophage origin of replication; arrow indicates direction of (+) strand synthesis
   4017..4605    +  rep_origin     ori: high-copy-number ColE1/pMB1/pBR322/pUC origin of replication
   4791..4860    -  misc_feature   bom (fragment): basis of mobility region from pBR322
   4858..4956    -  misc_feature   bom (fragment): basis of mobility region from pBR322
   5058..5249    -  CDS            rop: Rop protein, which maintains plasmids at low copy number; rop
   5266..5646    +  CDS            YPB1_ECOLX: Protein predicted: Swiss-Prot protein existence level 4. From Escherichia coli.
   5745..5822    +  promoter       lacIq promoter: lacI (mutant); In the lacIq allele, a single base change in the promoter boosts expression of the lacI gene about 10-fold.
   5823..6905    +  CDS            lacI: lac repressor; lacI; The lac repressor binds to the lac operator to inhibit transcription in E. coli. This inhibition can be relieved by adding lactose or isopropyl-β-D-thiogalactopyranoside (IPTG).
   6918..6939    +  protein_bind   CAP binding site: CAP binding activates transcription in the presence of cAMP. E. coli catabolite activator protein
   6958..6975    +  promoter       tet promoter (fragment): E. coli promoter for tetracycline efflux protein gene
