[The description below was written by a language model from this plasmid's Addgene catalogue record and pLannotate feature annotations shown in this document.]
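Description:
polyPRM5 is a bacterial expression plasmid built on MTTH, an in-house laboratory backbone whose features resemble a pMAL-type MBP fusion vector. It is propagated in E. coli under ampicillin selection (β-lactamase driven by its own promoter) and replicates from a ColE1/pMB1-family origin. The rop gene and bom region from pBR322 are also present, which fits the catalogue's low-copy designation. An M13 phage origin is included as well. The sequenced record is about 7.1 kb, larger than the sum of the stated backbone (5.3 kb) and insert (405 bp) sizes, and the record does not explain this discrepancy.

Expression is driven by the hybrid tac promoter with a downstream lac operator. The plasmid also carries lacI under the lacIq promoter, so transcription is repressed until IPTG is added. The reading frame begins with a cytosolic maltose-binding protein that lacks a signal sequence, followed by a TEV protease site. The roughly 385 bp after this site are unannotated and correspond to the position of the insert, which was cloned between NdeI and BamHI. A second TEV site follows, along with a short fragment matching the His-tag portion of a composite tag. This layout suggests an MBP–TEV–insert–TEV–His arrangement in which both affinity handles can be removed by TEV cleavage. A residual lacZα fragment and the rrnB T1/T2 terminators lie downstream.

The insert is listed as derived from human ABL1, and the construct name implies a five-copy proline-rich motif repeat, although the record does not detail the repeat structure. The stated purpose is to express and purify the protein in bacteria and then mix it with a partner polySH3 protein to form phase-separated condensates in vitro.
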