Addgene plasmid #175232: polyPRM5
Purpose: Bacterial expression and purification, mixed with polySH3 to form condensates
Depositing lab: Michael Rosen. Depositing organization: University of Texas Southwestern Medical Center. Publication: Mechanistic dissection of increased enzymatic rate in a phase-separated compartment. Peeples W, Rosen MK. Nat Chem Biol. 2021 Jun;17(6):693-702. doi: 10.1038/s41589-021-00801-x. Epub 2021 May 25. PubMed 34035521.
Backbone
  Vector backbone: MTTH
  Backbone manufacturer: lab reagent
  Backbone size w/o insert (bp): 5300
  Vector type: Bacterial Expression
Growth in bacteria
  Bacterial resistance: Ampicillin, 100 μg/mL
  Growth temperature: 37°C
  Growth strain: DH5alpha
  Copy number: Low Copy
Gene/Insert
  Gene/Insert name: ABL1
  Species: H. sapiens (human)
  Insert size (bp): 405
  Entrez Gene: ABL1 (a.k.a. ABL, BCR-ABL, CHDSKM, JTK7, bcr/abl, c-ABL, c-ABL1, p150, v-abl)
  Promoter: tac
  Cloning method: Restriction Enzyme; 5′ cloning site NdeI (not destroyed); 3′ cloning site BamHI (not destroyed)
  Sequencing primers: 5′ GGTCGTCAGACTGTCGATGAAGCC; 3′ CGCCAGGGTTTTCCCAGTCACGAC
Resource information
  A portion of this plasmid was derived from a plasmid made by: Lab Stock
Terms and licenses: Academic/Nonprofit Terms; Industry Terms: Not Available to Industry
Depositor comments: see MTTH information below
How to cite: polyPRM5 was a gift from Michael Rosen (Addgene plasmid # 175232 ; http://n2t.net/addgene:175232 ; RRID:Addgene_175232)
