>Addgene plasmid #175232 | polyPRM5 | depositor partial sequence | sequence record 339755 | Insert Sequence (including restriction sites)
GGCCATATGAAAGGAGGCAGCTGGGGGGGTAGCAAGAAAAAGAAAACCGCACCAACCCCGCCTAAACGTA
GCGGCGGCTCAGGTGGTTCTGGGGGTAGCGGAGGAAGTAAGAAAAAGAAAACCGCACCAACCCCGCCTAA
ACGTAGCGGCGGCTCAGGTGGTTCTGGGGGTAGCGGAGGAAGTAAGAAAAAGAAAACCGCACCAACCCCG
CCTAAACGTAGCGGCGGCTCAGGTGGTTCTGGGGGTAGCGGAGGAAGTAAGAAAAAGAAAACCGCACCAA
CCCCGCCTAAACGTAGCGGCGGCTCAGGTGGTTCTGGGGGTAGCGGAGGAAGTAAGAAAAAGAAAACCGC
ACCAACCCCGCCTAAACGTAGCGGCGGCTCAGGATCCGAAAACCTGTATTTTCAG
